Addgene plasmid #216116: AAV2_CAG_oROS-G_LF(C199S)
Purpose: Encodes the loss-of-function mutation C199S of the genetically encoded, green fluorescent peroxide sensor oROS-G in AAV viral vectors.
Depositing lab: Andre Berndt. Depositing organization: University of Washington. Publication: Structure-guided engineering of a fast genetically encoded sensor for real-time H(2)O(2) monitoring. Lee JD, Won W, Kimball K, Wang Y, Yeboah F, Evitts KM, Neiswanger C, Schattauer S, Rappleye M, Bremner SB, Chun C, Smith N, Mack DL, Young JE, Lee CJ, Chavkin C, Berndt A. bioRxiv [Preprint]. 2024 Feb 4:2024.01.31.578117. doi: 10.1101/2024.01.31.578117. PubMed 38352381.
Backbone
  Vector backbone: AAV
  Total vector size (bp): 6138
  Vector type: Mammalian Expression, AAV
Growth in bacteria
  Bacterial resistance: Ampicillin, 100 μg/mL
  Growth temperature: 30°C
  Growth strain: NEB Stable
  Copy number: Low Copy
Gene/Insert
  Gene/Insert name: oROS-G_LF(C199S)
  Promoter: CAG
  Cloning method: Gibson Cloning
  Sequencing primers: 5′ atgaagacgatcatcgccctgagc
Terms and licenses: Academic/Nonprofit Terms; Industry Terms: Not Available to Industry
Depositor comments: Please visit https://pubmed.ncbi.nlm.nih.gov/38352381/ for bioRxiv preprint.
How to cite: AAV2_CAG_oROS-G_LF(C199S) was a gift from Andre Berndt (Addgene plasmid # 216116 ; http://n2t.net/addgene:216116 ; RRID:Addgene_216116)
