[The description below was written by a language model from this plasmid's Addgene catalogue record and pLannotate feature annotations shown in this document.]
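Description:
AAV2_CAG_oROS-G_LF(C199S) is an AAV transfer plasmid of about 6.1 kb for mammalian expression of a control variant of the green fluorescent hydrogen peroxide sensor oROS-G. The expression cassette sits between AAV2 inverted terminal repeats, which allow the intervening DNA to be packaged into recombinant AAV particles when replication and capsid functions are supplied separately. One ITR is annotated only as a short fragment at the start of the sequence record. The bacterial backbone carries a ColE1/pUC-type origin, an f1 phage origin and a β-lactamase gene with its own promoter for ampicillin selection. The origin is annotated as a high-copy type, although the catalogue lists the plasmid as low copy. It also names a recombination-limiting growth strain, a common choice for keeping ITRs stable.

Expression is driven by the CAG promoter, seen in the feature table as a CMV enhancer fragment, the chicken β-actin promoter and chimeric β-actin/β-globin intron sequences. The coding region is annotated as a GFP-type fluorescent protein flanked on both sides by segments matching the peroxide indicator HyPerRed. This pattern suggests a fluorescent protein inserted within a peroxide-sensing domain, so that oxidation-driven conformational change would alter fluorescence. The C199S substitution is described as a loss-of-function mutation. Replacing a cysteine with serine would be expected to abolish the peroxide response while leaving the protein otherwise similar, though the record does not give the mechanism. A WPRE follows the coding sequence to enhance transcript stability and expression. An SV40 polyadenylation signal lies downstream of it, annotated on the reverse strand. The construct serves as a peroxide-insensitive negative control alongside functional oROS-G in transfected or AAV-transduced cells and tissues.
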