Features (pLannotate 1.2.2; 19 found; start..end, strand, type, name):
      1..28      +  repeat_region  AAV2 ITR (fragment): inverted terminal repeat of adeno-associated virus serotype 2 inverted
    191..439     +  enhancer       CMV enhancer (fragment): human cytomegalovirus immediate early enhancer
    441..719     +  promoter       chicken β-actin promoter: No description available
    720..855     +  intron         hybrid intron (fragment): hybrid between chicken β-actin (CBA) and minute virus of mice (MMV) introns (Gray et al., 2011)
    944..1074    +  intron         chimeric intron (fragment): chimera between introns from chicken β-actin and rabbit β-globin
   1072..1134    +  CDS            HBB (fragment): HBB_LEPEU - Experimental evidence at protein level: Swiss-Prot protein existence level 1. Involved in oxygen transport from the lung to the various peripheral tissues. From Lepus europaeus (European hare).
   1140..1520    +  CDS            HyPerRed (fragment): red fluorescent genetically encoded indicator for H2O2 ()
   1536..2270    +  CDS            cEGFP: cEGFP is a basic (constitutively fluorescent) green fluorescent protein published in 2008, derived from Aequorea victoria.
   2286..2570    +  CDS            HyPerRed (fragment): red fluorescent genetically encoded indicator for H2O2 ()
   2583..3171    +  misc_feature   WPRE: woodchuck hepatitis virus posttranscriptional regulatory element
   3214..3335    -  polyA_signal   SV40 poly(A) signal: SV40 polyadenylation signal
   3358..3426    -  CDS            large T antigen (fragment): large T antigen from SV40 (simian virus 40)
   3497..3630    +  repeat_region  AAV2 ITR: inverted terminal repeat of adeno-associated virus serotype 2 inverted
   3624..3680    -  CDS            lacI (fragment): lac repressor; lacI; The lac repressor binds to the lac operator to inhibit transcription in E. coli. This inhibition can be relieved by adding lactose or isopropyl-β-D-thiogalactopyranoside (IPTG).
   3863..4451    -  rep_origin     ori: high-copy-number ColE1/pMB1/pBR322/pUC origin of replication
   4622..5482    -  CDS            AmpR: β-lactamase; bla; confers resistance to ampicillin, carbenicillin, and related antibiotics
   5483..5587    -  promoter       AmpR promoter: bla
   5640..6068    -  rep_origin     f1 ori (sequence partly withheld): f1 bacteriophage origin of replication; arrow indicates direction of (+) strand synthesis
   6073..3       -  CDS            lacZα (fragment) (across the origin): LacZα fragment of β-galactosidase; lacZ fragment
>Addgene plasmid #216116 | AAV2_CAG_oROS-G_LF(C199S) | addgene full sequence | sequence record 429714 | Addgene NGS Result
CTGCGCGCTCGCTCGCTCACTGAGGCCGCCCGGGCAAAGCCCGCGCCTCGGGCGACCTTTTGTCCCCCGG
CCTCAGGGAGCGAGCGAGCGGGCAGAGCGGGAGTGGCCAACTCCATCACTAGGGGTTCCTTGTAGTTAAT
GATTAACCCGCCATGCTACTTATCTACGTAGCCATGCTCTAGGAAGAGTACCATTGACGTCAATAATGAC
GTATGTTCCCATAGTAACGCCAATAGGGACTTTCCATTGACGTCAATGGGTGGAGTATTTACGGTAAACT
GCCCACTTGGCAGTACATCAAGTGTATCATATGCCAAGTACGCCCCCTATTGACGTCAATGACGGTAAAT
GGCCCGCCTGGCATTATGCCCAGTACATGACCTTATGGGACTTTCCTACTTGGCAGTACATCTACGTATT
AGTCATCGCTATTACCATGGTCGAGGTGAGCCCCACGTTCTGCTTCACTCTCCCCATCTCCCCCCCCTCC
CCACCCCCAATTTTGTATTTATTTATTTTTTAATTATTTTGTGCAGCGATGGGGGCGGGGGGGGGGGGGG
GGGGCGCTGCCGGGGGGGGGGGGGGGGGGCGGGGGGGGGGGGGGGGGGAGGCGGAGAGGTGCGGCGGCAG
CCAATCAGAGCGGCGCGCTCCGAAAGTTTCCTTTTATGGCGAGGCGGCGGCGGCGGCGGCCCTATAAAAA
GCGAAGCGCGCGGCGGGCGGGAGTCGCTGCGCGCTGCCTTCGCCCCGTGCCCCGCTCCGCCGCCGCCTCG
CGCCGCCCGCCCCGGCTCTGACTGACCGCGTTACTCCCACAGGTGAGCGGGCGGGACGGCCCTTCTCCTC
CGGGCTGTAATTAGCGCTTGGTTTAATGACGGCTTGTTTCTTTTCTGTGGCTGCGTGAAAGCCTTGAGGG
GCTCCGGGAGGGCCCTTTGTGCGGGGGGAGCGGCTCGGGGCTGTCCGCGGGGGGACGGCTGCCTTCGGGG
GGGACGGGGCAGGGCGGGGTTCGGCTTCTGGCGTGTGACCGGCGGCTCTAGAGCCTCTGCTAACCATGTT
CATGCCTTCTTCTTTTTCCTACAGCTCCTGGGCAACGTGCTGGTTATTGTGCTGTCTCATCATTTTGGCA
AAGAATTGGATCCGCCACCATGGAGATGGCGAGCCAGCAGGGCGAGACGATGTCCGGACCGCTGCACATT
GGTTTGATTCCCACAGTTGGACCGTACCTGCTACCGCATATTATCCCTATGCTGCACCAGACCTTTCCAA
AGCTGGAAATGTATCTGCATGAAGCACAGACCCACCAGTTACTGGCGCAACTGGACAGCGGCAAACTCGA
TTGCGTGATCCTCGCACTGGTGAAAGAGAGCGAAGCATTCATTGAAGTGCCGTTGTTTGATGAGCCAATG
TTGCTGGCTATCTATGAAGATCACCCGTGGGCGAACCGCGAATGCGTACCGATGGCCGATCTGGCAGGGG
AAAAACTGCTGATGCTGGAAGATGGTCACAGTTTGCGCGATCAGGCAATGGGTTTCTGTTTTGAAGCCTC
ACTCGAGAACGTCTATATCAAGGCCGACAAGCAGAAGAACGGCATCAAGGCGAACTTCAAGATCCGCCAC
AACATCGAGGACGGCGGCGTGCAGCTCGCCTACCACTACCAGCAGAACACCCCCATCGGCGACGGCCCCG
TGCTGCTGCCCGACAACCACTACCTGAGCGTGCAGTCCAAACTTTCGAAAGACCCCAACGAGAAGCGCGA
TCACATGGTCCTGCTGGAGTTCGTGACCGCCGCCGGGATCACTCTCGGCATGGACGAGCTGTACAAGGGC
GGTACCGGAGGGAGCATGGTGAGCAAGGGCGAGGAGCTGTTCACCGGGGTGGTGCCCATCCTGGTCGAGC
TGGACGGCGACGTAAACGGCCACAAGTTCAGCGTGTCCGGCGAGGGTGAGGGCGATGCCACCTACGGCAA
GCTGACCCTGAAGTTCATCTGCACCACCGGCAAGCTGCCCGTGCCCTGGCCCACCCTCGTGACCACCCTG
ACCTACGGCGTGCAGTGCTTCAGCCGCTACCCCGACCACATGAAGCAGCACGACTTCTTCAAGTCCGCCA
TGCCCGAAGGCTACATCCAGGAGCGCACCATCTTCTTCAAGGACGACGGCAACTACAAGACCCGCGCCGA
GGTGAAGTTCGAGGGCGACACCCTGGTGAACCGCATCGAGCTGAAGGGCATCGACTTCAAGGAGGACGGC
AACATCCTGGGGCACAAGCTGGAGTACAACCTGCCGGACCAACTGGGGGCGGATTACGATACACACTTCC
GCGCGACCAGCCTGGAAACTCTGCGCAACATGGTGGCGGCAGGTAGCGGGATCACTTTACTGCCAGCGCT
GGCTGTGCCGCCGGAGCGCAAACGCGATGGGGTTGTTTATCTGCCGTGCATTAAGCCGGAACCACGCCGC
ACTATTGGTCTGGTTTATCGTCCTGGCTCACCGCTGCGCAGCCGCTATGAGCAGCTGGCAGAGGCCATCC
GCGCAAGAATGGATGGCCATTTCGATAAAGTTTTAAAACAGGCGGTTTAAAAGCTTATCGATAATCAACC
TCTGGATTACAAAATTTGTGAAAGATTGACTGGTATTCTTAACTATGTTGCTCCTTTTACGCTATGTGGA
TACGCTGCTTTAATGCCTTTGTATCATGCTATTGCTTCCCGTATGGCTTTCATTTTCTCCTCCTTGTATA
AATCCTGGTTGCTGTCTCTTTATGAGGAGTTGTGGCCCGTTGTCAGGCAACGTGGCGTGGTGTGCACTGT
GTTTGCTGACGCAACCCCCACTGGTTGGGGCATTGCCACCACCTGTCAGCTCCTTTCCGGGACTTTCGCT
TTCCCCCTCCCTATTGCCACGGCGGAACTCATCGCCGCCTGCCTTGCCCGCTGCTGGACAGGGGCTCGGC
TGTTGGGCACTGACAATTCCGTGGTGTTGTCGGGGAAATCATCGTCCTTTCCTTGGCTGCTCGCCTGTGT
TGCCACCTGGATTCTGCGCGGGACGTCCTTCTGCTACGTCCCTTCGGCCCTCAATCCAGCGGACCTTCCT
TCCCGCGGCCTGCTGCCGGCTCTGCGGCCTCTTCCGCGTCTTCGCCTTCGCCCTCAGACGAGTCGGATCT
CCCTTTGGGCCGCCTCCCCGCATCGATACCGTCGACCCGGGCGGCCGCTTCGAGCAGACATGATAAGATA
CATTGATGAGTTTGGACAAACCACAACTAGAATGCAGTGAAAAAAATGCTTTATTTGTGAAATTTGTGAT
GCTATTGCTTTATTTGTAACCATTATAAGCTGCAATAAACAAGTTAACAACAACAATTGCATTCATTTTA
TGTTTCAGGTTCAGGGGGAGATGTGGGAGGTTTTTTAAAGCAAGTAAAACCTCTACAAATGTGGTAAAAT
CGATAAGGATCTTCCTAGAGCATGGCTACGTAGATAAGTAGCATGGCGGGTTAATCATTAACTACAAGGA
ACCCCTAGTGATGGAGTTGGCCACTCCCTCTCTGCGCGCTCGCTCGCTCACTGAGGCCGGGCGACCAAAG
GTCGCCCGACGCCCGGGCTTTGCCCGGGCGGCCTCAGTGAGCGAGCGAGCGCGCAGCTGCATTAATGAAT
CGGCCAACGCGCGGGGAGAGGCGGTTTGCGTATTGGGCGCTCTTCCGCTTCCTCGCTCACTGACTCGCTG
CGCTCGGTCGTTCGGCTGCGGCGAGCGGTATCAGCTCACTCAAAGGCGGTAATACGGTTATCCACAGAAT
CAGGGGATAACGCAGGAAAGAACATGTGAGCAAAAGGCCAGCAAAAGGCCAGGAACCGTAAAAAGGCCGC
GTTGCTGGCGTTTTTCCATAGGCTCCGCCCCCCTGACGAGCATCACAAAAATCGACGCTCAAGTCAGAGG
TGGCGAAACCCGACAGGACTATAAAGATACCAGGCGTTTCCCCCTGGAAGCTCCCTCGTGCGCTCTCCTG
TTCCGACCCTGCCGCTTACCGGATACCTGTCCGCCTTTCTCCCTTCGGGAAGCGTGGCGCTTTCTCATAG
CTCACGCTGTAGGTATCTCAGTTCGGTGTAGGTCGTTCGCTCCAAGCTGGGCTGTGTGCACGAACCCCCC
GTTCAGCCCGACCGCTGCGCCTTATCCGGTAACTATCGTCTTGAGTCCAACCCGGTAAGACACGACTTAT
CGCCACTGGCAGCAGCCACTGGTAACAGGATTAGCAGAGCGAGGTATGTAGGCGGTGCTACAGAGTTCTT
GAAGTGGTGGCCTAACTACGGCTACACTAGAAGAACAGTATTTGGTATCTGCGCTCTGCTGAAGCCAGTT
ACCTTCGGAAAAAGAGTTGGTAGCTCTTGATCCGGCAAACAAACCACCGCTGGTAGCGGTGGTTTTTTTG
TTTGCAAGCAGCAGATTACGCGCAGAAAAAAAGGATCTCAAGAAGATCCTTTGATCTTTTCTACGGGGTC
TGACGCTCAGTGGAACGAAAACTCACGTTAAGGGATTTTGGTCATGAGATTATCAAAAAGGATCTTCACC
TAGATCCTTTTAAATTAAAAATGAAGTTTTAAATCAATCTAAAGTATATATGAGTAAACTTGGTCTGACA
GTTACCAATGCTTAATCAGTGAGGCACCTATCTCAGCGATCTGTCTATTTCGTTCATCCATAGTTGCCTG
ACTCCCCGTCGTGTAGATAACTACGATACGGGAGGGCTTACCATCTGGCCCCAGTGCTGCAATGATACCG
CGAGACCCACGCTCACCGGCTCCAGATTTATCAGCAATAAACCAGCCAGCCGGAAGGGCCGAGCGCAGAA
GTGGTCCTGCAACTTTATCCGCCTCCATCCAGTCTATTAATTGTTGCCGGGAAGCTAGAGTAAGTAGTTC
GCCAGTTAATAGTTTGCGCAACGTTGTTGCCATTGCTACAGGCATCGTGGTGTCACGCTCGTCGTTTGGT
ATGGCTTCATTCAGCTCCGGTTCCCAACGATCAAGGCGAGTTACATGATCCCCCATGTTGTGCAAAAAAG
CGGTTAGCTCCTTCGGTCCTCCGATCGTTGTCAGAAGTAAGTTGGCCGCAGTGTTATCACTCATGGTTAT
GGCAGCACTGCATAATTCTCTTACTGTCATGCCATCCGTAAGATGCTTTTCTGTGACTGGTGAGTACTCA
ACCAAGTCATTCTGAGAATAGTGTATGCGGCGACCGAGTTGCTCTTGCCCGGCGTCAATACGGGATAATA
CCGCGCCACATAGCAGAACTTTAAAAGTGCTCATCATTGGAAAACGTTCTTCGGGGCGAAAACTCTCAAG
GATCTTACCGCTGTTGAGATCCAGTTCGATGTAACCCACTCGTGCACCCAACTGATCTTCAGCATCTTTT
ACTTTCACCAGCGTTTCTGGGTGAGCAAAAACAGGAAGGCAAAATGCCGCAAAAAAGGGAATAAGGGCGA
CACGGAAATGTTGAATACTCATACTCTTCCTTTTTCAATATTATTGAAGCATTTATCAGGGTTATTGTCT
CATGAGCGGATACATATTTGAATGTATTTAGAAAAATAAACAAATAGGGGTTCCGCGCACATTTCCCCGA
AAAGTGCCACCTAAATTGTAAGCGTTAATATTTTGTTAAAATTCGCGTTAAATTTTTGTTAAATCAGCTC
ATTTTTTAACCAATAGGCCGAAATCGGCAAAATCCCTTATAAATCAAAAGAATAGACCGAGATAGGGT
[37 nt withheld, positions 5739-5775]
AAAGAACGTGGACTCCAACGTCAAAGG
[49 nt withheld, positions 5803-5851]
T
[91 nt withheld, positions 5853-5943]
G
[124 nt withheld, positions 5945-6068]
CCCATTCGCCATTCAGGCTGCGCAACTGTTGGGAAGGGCGATCGGTGCGGGCCTCTTCGCTATTACGCCA
G
